>Addgene plasmid #226291 | 2xMyc-tdMCP-SNAP (tdMCP standard) | addgene full sequence | sequence record 451886 | Addgene NGS Result
TCCTTCATATTTGCATATACGATACAAGGCTGTTAGAGAGATAATTGGAATTAATTTGACTGTAAACACA
AAGATATTAGTACAAAATACGTGACGTAGAAAGTAATAATTTCTTGGGTAGTTTGCAGTTTTAAAATTAT
GTTTTAAAATGGACTATCATATGCCAAGTACGCCCCCTATTGACGTCAATGACGGTAAATGGCCCGCCTG
GCATTATGCCCAGTACATGACCTTATGGGACTTTCCTACTTGGCAGTACATCTACGTATTAGTCATCGCT
ATTACCATGGTGATGCGGTTTTGGCAGTACATCAATGGGCGTGGATAGCGGTTTGACTCACGGGGATTTC
CAAGTCTCCACCCCATTGACGTCAATGGGAGTTTGTTTTGGCACCAAAATCAACGGGACTTTCCAAAATG
TCGTAACAACTCCGCCCCATTGACGCAAATGGGCGGTAGGCGTGTACGGTGGGAGGTCTATATAAGCAGA
GCTGGTTTAGTGAACCGTCAGATCCGCTAGCGCTACCGGTAAGCTTGCCGCCACCATGGAGCAAAAACTC
ATCAGCGAGGAAGATCTTGGGTCAGGAGAGCAGAAATTGATTTCAGAGGAAGACTTGGGTTCAGGAAGCG
GTTCTGGAGCCTCCAATTTTACTCAGTTCGTCTTGGTGGATAACGGCGGTACGGGGGACGTTACGGTCGC
TCCCTCCAATTTTGCCAACGGAATAGCCGAGTGGATTTCCAGTAATTCCAGGTCACAAGCGTATAAAGTA
ACGTGTTCCGTCAGACAAAGCTCCGCCCAAAATCGAAAGTATACCATCAAAGTAGAAGTTCCAAAGGGTG
CGTGGAGATCTTATCTGAACATGGAACTCACTATTCCCATCTTCGCCACCAACTCCGACTGTGAACTTAT
CGTTAAGGCAATGCAAGGTCTGCTGAAAGATGGAAACCCTATCCCTAGCGCCATCGCCGCAAACTCCGGC
ATCTATGCCATGGCTTCAAACTTCACCCAGTTTGTGCTTGTAGACAATGGTGGCACGGGCGACGTGACAG
TGGCACCTTCCAACTTTGCTAACGGCATTGCAGAATGGATTAGTTCTAATTCCCGCTCCCAGGCTTATAA
AGTTACGTGTAGTGTTCGCCAGTCAAGCGCACAAAACCGAAAGTACACCATAAAGGTTGAAGTCCCCAAG
GGAGCCTGGCGATCATACCTTAACATGGAGCTTACTATTCCGATCTTCGCTACCAATTCAGATTGTGAAT
TGATTGTCAAAGCTATGCAAGGCCTGCTCAAGGATGGTAACCCGATACCTAGCGCTATCGCCGCCAATTC
AGGCATTTATGGCAGTGGAGGTTCCGGATCCGGATCTGGTGGCATGGACAAAGACTGCGAAATGAAGCGC
ACCACCCTGGATAGCCCTCTGGGCAAGCTGGAACTGTCTGGGTGCGAACAGGGCCTGCACCGTATCATCT
TCCTGGGCAAAGGAACATCTGCCGCCGACGCCGTGGAAGTGCCTGCCCCAGCCGCCGTGCTGGGCGGACC
AGAGCCACTGATGCAGGCCACCGCCTGGCTCAACGCCTACTTTCACCAGCCTGAGGCCATCGAGGAGTTC
CCTGTGCCAGCCCTGCACCACCCAGTGTTCCAGCAGGAGAGCTTTACCCGCCAGGTGCTGTGGAAACTGC
TGAAAGTGGTGAAGTTCGGAGAGGTCATCAGCTACAGCCACCTGGCCGCCCTGGCCGGCAATCCCGCCGC
CACCGCCGCCGTGAAAACCGCCCTGAGCGGAAATCCCGTGCCCATTCTGATCCCCTGCCACCGGGTGGTG
CAGGGCGACCTGGACGTGGGGGGCTACGAGGGCGGGCTCGCCGTGAAAGAGTGGCTGCTGGCCCACGAGG
GCCACAGACTGGGCAAGCCTGGGCTGGGTTGACTCGAGTCTAGAGGGCCCGTTTAGAATTCTCGACCTCG
AGACAAATGGCAGTATTCATCCACAATTTTAAAAGAAAAGGGGGGATTGGGGGGTACAGTGCAGGGGAAA
GAATAGTAGACATAATAGCAACAGACATACAAACTAAAGAATTACAAAAACAAATTACAAAAATTCAAAA
TTTTCGGGTTTATTACAGGGACAGCAGAGATCCACTTTGGCCGCGGCTCGAGGGGGTTGGGGTTGCGCCT
TTTCCAAGGCAGCCCTGGGTTTGCGCAGGGACGCGGCTGCTCTGGGCGTGGTTCCGGGAAACGCAGCGGC
GCCGACCCTGGGTCTCGCACATTCTTCACGTCCGTTCGCAGCGTCACCCGGATCTTCGCCGCTACCCTTG
TGGGCCCCCCGGCGACGCTTCCTGCTCCGCCCCTAAGTCGGGAAGGTTCCTTGCGGTTCGCGGCGTGCCG
GACGTGACAAACGGAAGCCGCACGTCTCACTAGTACCCTCGCAGACGGACAGCGCCAGGGAGCAATGGCA
GCGCGCCGACCGCGATGGGCTGTGGCCAATAGCGGCTGCTCAGCAGGGCGCGCCGAGAGCAGCGGCCGGG
AAGGGGCGGTGCGGGAGGCGGGGTGTGGGGCGGTAGTGTGGGCCCTGTTCCTGCCCGCGCGGTGTTCCGC
ATTCTGCAAGCCTCCGGAGCGCACGTCGGCAGTCGGCTCCCTCGTTGACCGAATCACCGACCTCTCTCCC
CAGGGGGATCCACCGGAGCCACCATGGTGAGCAAGGGCGAGGAGCTGTTCACCGGGGTGGTGCCCATCCT
GGTCGAGCTGGACGGCGACGTAAACGGCCACAAGTTCAGCGTGTCCGGCGAGGGCGAGGGCGATGCCACC
TACGGCAAGCTGACCCTGAAGTTCATCTGCACCACCGGCAAGCTGCCCGTGCCCTGGCCCACCCTCGTGA
CCACCCTGACCTACGGCGTGCAGTGCTTCAGCCGCTACCCCGACCACATGAAGCAGCACGACTTCTTCAA
GTCCGCCATGCCCGAAGGCTACGTCCAGGAGCGCACCATCTTCTTCAAGGACGACGGCAACTACAAGACC
CGCGCCGAGGTGAAGTTCGAGGGCGACACCCTGGTGAACCGCATCGAGCTGAAGGGCATCGACTTCAAGG
AGGACGGCAACATCCTGGGGCACAAGCTGGAGTACAACTACAACAGCCACAACGTCTATATCATGGCCGA
CAAGCAGAAGAACGGCATCAAGGTGAACTTCAAGATCCGCCACAACATCGAGGACGGCAGCGTGCAGCTC
GCCGACCACTACCAGCAGAACACCCCCATCGGCGACGGCCCCGTGCTGCTGCCCGACAACCACTACCTGA
GCACCCAGTCCGCCCTGAGCAAAGACCCCAACGAGAAGCGCGATCACATGGTCCTGCTGGAGTTCGTGAC
CGCCGCCGGGATCACTCTCGGCATGGACGAGCTGTACAAGTGACTGTGGAATCAGAGAGACTGCCCCTCT
CCCTCTCACCCCCCTAACGTTACTGGCCGAAGCCGCTTGGAATAAGGCCGGTGTGCGTTTGTCTATATGT
TATTTTCCACCATATTGCCGTCTTTTGGCAATGTGAGGGCCCGGAAACCTGGCCCTGTCTTCTTGACGAG
CATTCCTAGGGGTCTTTCCCCTCTCGCCAAAGGAATGCAAGGTCTGTTGAATGTCGTGAAGGAAGCAGTT
CCTCTGGAAGCTTCTTGAAGACAAACAACGTCTGTAGCGACCCTTTGCAGGCAGCGGAACCCCCCACCTG
GCGACAGGTGCCTCTGCGGCCAAAAGCCACGTGTATAAGATACACCTGCAAAGGCGGCACAACCCCAGTG
CCACGTTGTGAGTTGGATAGTTGTGGAAAGAGTCAAATGGCTCTCCTCAAGCGTATTCAACAAGGGGCTG
AAGGATGCCCAGAAGGTACCCCATTGTATGGGATCTGATCTGGGGCCTCGGTGCACATGCTTTACATGTG
TTTAGTCGAGGTTAAAAAAACGTCTAGGCCCCCCGAACCACGGGGACGTGGTTTTCCTTTGAAAAACACG
ATGATAATATGGCCACAACCATGGCCAAGCCTTTGTCTCAAGAAGAATCCACCCTCATTGAAAGAGCAAC
GGCTACAATCAACAGCATCCCCATCTCTGAAGACTACAGCGTCGCCAGCGCAGCTCTCTCTAGCGACGGC
CGCATCTTCACTGGTGTCAATGTATATCATTTTACTGGGGGACCTTGTGCAGAACTCGTGGTGCTGGGCA
CTGCTGCTGCTGCGGCAGCTGGCAACCTGACTTGTATCGTCGCGATCGGAAATGAGAACAGGGGCATCTT
GAGCCCCTGCGGACGGTGCCGACAGGTGCTTCTCGATCTGCATCCTGGGATCAAAGCCATAGTGAAGGAC
AGTGATGGACAGCCGACGGCAGTTGGGATTCGTGAATTGCTGCCCTCTGGTTATGTGTGGGAGGGCTAGG
GTACCTTTAAGACCAATGACTTACAAGGCAGCTGTAGATCTTAGCCACTTTTTAAAAGAAAAGGGGGGAC
TGGAAGGGCTAATTCACTCCCAACGAAGACAAGATCTGCTTTTTGCTTGTACTGGGTCTCTCTGGTTAGA
CCAGATCTGAGCCTGGGAGCTCTCTGGCTAACTAGGGAACCCACTGCTTAAGCCTCAATAAAGCTTGCCT
TGAGTGCTTCAAGTAGTGTGTGCCCGTCTGTTGTGTGACTCTGGTAACTAGAGATCCCTCAGACCCTTTT
AGTCAGTGTGGAAAATCTCTAGCAGTAGTAGTTCATGTCATCTTATTATTCAGTATTTATAACTTGCAAA
GAAATGAATATCAGAGAGTGAGAGGAACTTGTTTATTGCAGCTTATAATGGTTACAAATAAAGCAATAGC
ATCACAAATTTCACAAATAAAGCATTTTTTTCACTGCATTCTAGTTGTGGTTTGTCCAAACTCATCAATG
TATCTTATCATGTCTGGCTCTAGCTATCCCGCCCCTAACTCCGCCCATCCCGCCCCTAACTCCGCCCAGT
TCCGCCCATTCTCCGCCCCATGGCTGACTAATTTTTTTTATTTATGCAGAGGCCGAGGCCGCCTCGGCCT
CTGAGCTATTCCAGAAGTAGTGAGGAGGCTTTTTTGGAGGCCTAGGGACGTACCCAATTCGCCCTATAGT
GAGTCGTATTACGCGCGCTCACTGGCCGTCGTTTTACAACGTCGTGACTGGGAAAACCCTGGCGTTACCC
AACTTAATCGCCTTGCAGCACATCCCCCTTTCGCCAGCTGGCGTAATAGCGAAGAGGCCCGCACCGATCG
CCCTTCCCAACAGTTGCGCAGCCTGAATGGCGAATGGG
[124 nt withheld, positions 5289-5412]
C
[91 nt withheld, positions 5414-5504]
A
[49 nt withheld, positions 5506-5554]
CCTTTGACGTTGGAGTCCACGTTCTTT
[37 nt withheld, positions 5582-5618]
ACCCTATCTCGGTCTATTCTTTTGATTTATAAGGGATTTTGCCGATTTCGGCCTATTGGTTAAAAAATGA
GCTGATTTAACAAAAATTTAACGCGAATTTTAACAAAATATTAACGCTTACAATTTAGGTGGCACTTTTC
GGGGAAATGTGCGCGGAACCCCTATTTGTTTATTTTTCTAAATACATTCAAATATGTATCCGCTCATGAG
ACAATAACCCTGATAAATGCTTCAATAATATTGAAAAAGGAAGAGTATGAGTATTCAACATTTCCGTGTC
GCCCTTATTCCCTTTTTTGCGGCATTTTGCCTTCCTGTTTTTGCTCACCCAGAAACGCTGGTGAAAGTAA
AAGATGCTGAAGATCAGTTGGGTGCACGAGTGGGTTACATCGAACTGGATCTCAACAGCGGTAAGATCCT
TGAGAGTTTTCGCCCCGAAGAACGTTTTCCAATGATGAGCACTTTTAAAGTTCTGCTATGTGGCGCGGTA
TTATCCCGTATTGACGCCGGGCAAGAGCAACTCGGTCGCCGCATACACTATTCTCAGAATGACTTGGTTG
AGTACTCACCAGTCACAGAAAAGCATCTTACGGATGGCATGACAGTAAGAGAATTATGCAGTGCTGCCAT
AACCATGAGTGATAACACTGCGGCCAACTTACTTCTGACAACGATCGGAGGACCGAAGGAGCTAACCGCT
TTTTTGCACAACATGGGGGATCATGTAACTCGCCTTGATCGTTGGGAACCGGAGCTGAATGAAGCCATAC
CAAACGACGAGCGTGACACCACGATGCCTGTAGCAATGGCAACAACGTTGCGCAAACTATTAACTGGCGA
ACTACTTACTCTAGCTTCCCGGCAACAATTAATAGACTGGATGGAGGCGGATAAAGTTGCAGGACCACTT
CTGCGCTCGGCCCTTCCGGCTGGCTGGTTTATTGCTGATAAATCTGGAGCCGGTGAGCGTGGGTCTCGCG
GTATCATTGCAGCACTGGGGCCAGATGGTAAGCCCTCCCGTATCGTAGTTATCTACACGACGGGGAGTCA
GGCAACTATGGATGAACGAAATAGACAGATCGCTGAGATAGGTGCCTCACTGATTAAGCATTGGTAACTG
TCAGACCAAGTTTACTCATATATACTTTAGATTGATTTAAAACTTCATTTTTAATTTAAAAGGATCTAGG
TGAAGATCCTTTTTGATAATCTCATGACCAAAATCCCTTAACGTGAGTTTTCGTTCCACTGAGCGTCAGA
CCCCGTAGAAAAGATCAAAGGATCTTCTTGAGATCCTTTTTTTCTGCGCGTAATCTGCTGCTTGCAAACA
AAAAAACCACCGCTACCAGCGGTGGTTTGTTTGCCGGATCAAGAGCTACCAACTCTTTTTCCGAAGGTAA
CTGGCTTCAGCAGAGCGCAGATACCAAATACTGTTCTTCTAGTGTAGCCGTAGTTAGGCCACCACTTCAA
GAACTCTGTAGCACCGCCTACATACCTCGCTCTGCTAATCCTGTTACCAGTGGCTGCTGCCAGTGGCGAT
AAGTCGTGTCTTACCGGGTTGGACTCAAGACGATAGTTACCGGATAAGGCGCAGCGGTCGGGCTGAACGG
GGGGTTCGTGCACACAGCCCAGCTTGGAGCGAACGACCTACACCGAACTGAGATACCTACAGCGTGAGCT
ATGAGAAAGCGCCACGCTTCCCGAAGGGAGAAAGGCGGACAGGTATCCGGTAAGCGGCAGGGTCGGAACA
GGAGAGCGCACGAGGGAGCTTCCAGGGGGAAACGCCTGGTATCTTTATAGTCCTGTCGGGTTTCGCCACC
TCTGACTTGAGCGTCGATTTTTGTGATGCTCGTCAGGGGGGCGGAGCCTATGGAAAAACGCCAGCAACGC
GGCCTTTTTACGGTTCCTGGCCTTTTGCTGGCCTTTTGCTCACATGTTCTTTCCTGCGTTATCCCCTGAT
TCTGTGGATAACCGTATTACCGCCTTTGAGTGAGCTGATACCGCTCGCCGCAGCCGAACGACCGAGCGCA
GCGAGTCAGTGAGCGAGGAAGCGGAAGAGCGCCCAATACGCAAACCGCCTCTCCCCGCGCGTTGGCCGAT
TCATTAATGCAGCTGGCACGACAGGTTTCCCGACTGGAAAGCGGGCAGTGAGCGCAACGCAATTAATGTG
AGTTAGCTCACTCATTAGGCACCCCAGGCTTTACACTTTATGCTTCCGGCTCGTATGTTGTGTGGAATTG
TGAGCGGATAACAATTTCACACAGGAAACAGCTATGACCATGATTACGCCAAGCGCGCAATTAACCCTCA
CTAAAGGGAACAAAAGCTGGAGCTGCAAGCTTAATGTAGTCTTATGCAATACTCTTGTAGTCTTGCAACA
TGGTAACGATGAGTTAGCAACATGCCTTACAAGGAGAGAAAAAGCACCGTGCATGCCGATTGGTGGAAGT
AAGGTGGTACGATCGTGCCTTATTAGGAAGGCAACAGACGGGTCTGACATGGATTGGACGAACCACTGAA
TTGCCGCATTGCAGAGATATTGTATTTAAGTGCCTAGCTCGATACATAAACGGGTCTCTCTGGTTAGACC
AGATCTGAGCCTGGGAGCTCTCTGGCTAACTAGGGAACCCACTGCTTAAGCCTCAATAAAGCTTGCCTTG
AGTGCTTCAAGTAGTGTGTGCCCGTCTGTTGTGTGACTCTGGTAACTAGAGATCCCTCAGACCCTTTTAG
TCAGTGTGGAAAATCTCTAGCAGTGGCGCCCGAACAGGGACTTGAAAGCGAAAGGGAAACCAGAGGAGCT
CTCTCGACGCAGGACTCGGCTTGCTGAAGCGCGCACGGCAAGAGGCGAGGGGCGGCGACTGGTGAGTACG
CCAAAAATTTTGACTAGCGGAGGCTAGAAGGAGAGAGATGGGTGCGAGAGCGTCAGTATTAAGCGGGGGA
GAATTAGATCGCGATGGGAAAAAATTCGGTTAAGGCCAGGGGGAAAGAAAAAATATAAATTAAAACATAT
AGTATGGGCAAGCAGGGAGCTAGAACGATTCGCAGTTAATCCTGGCCTGTTAGAAACATCAGAAGGCTGT
AGACAAATACTGGGACAGCTACAACCATCCCTTCAGACAGGATCAGAAGAACTTAGATCATTATATAATA
CAGTAGCAACCCTCTATTGTGTGCATCAAAGGATAGAGATAAAAGACACCAAGGAAGCTTTAGACAAGAT
AGAGGAAGAGCAAAACAAAAGTAAGACCACCGCACAGCAAGCGGCCGCTGATCTTCAGACCTGGAGGAGG
AGATATGAGGGACAATTGGAGAAGTGAATTATATAAATATAAAGTAGTAAAAATTGAACCATTAGGAGTA
GCACCCACCAAGGCAAAGAGAAGAGTGGTGCAGAGAGAAAAAAGAGCAGTGGGAATAGGAGCTTTGTTCC
TTGGGTTCTTGGGAGCAGCAGGAAGCACTATGGGCGCAGCGTCAATGACGCTGACGGTACAGGCCAGACA
ATTATTGTCTGGTATAGTGCAGCAGCAGAACAATTTGCTGAGGGCTATTGAGGCGCAACAGCATCTGTTG
CAACTCACAGTCTGGGGCATCAAGCAGCTCCAGGCAAGAATCCTGGCTGTGGAAAGATACCTAAAGGATC
AACAGCTCCTGGGGATTTGGGGTTGCTCTGGAAAACTCATTTGCACCACTGCTGTGCCTTGGAATGCTAG
TTGGAGTAATAAATCTCTGGAACAGATTTGGAATCACACGACCTGGATGGAGTGGGACAGAGAAATTAAC
AATTACACAAGCTTAATACACTCCTTAATTGAAGAATCGCAAAACCAGCAAGAAAAGAATGAACAAGAAT
TATTGGAATTAGATAAATGGGCAAGTTTGTGGAATTGGTTTAACATAACAAATTGGCTGTGGTATATAAA
ATTATTCATAATGATAGTAGGAGGCTTGGTAGGTTTAAGAATAGTTTTTGCTGTACTTTCTATAGTGAAT
AGAGTTAGGCAGGGATATTCACCATTATCGTTTCAGACCCACCTCCCAACCCCGAGGGGACCCGACAGGC
CCGAAGGAATAGAAGAAGAAGGTGGAGAGAGAGACAGAGACAGATCCATTCGATTAGTGAACGGATCTCG
ACGGTATCGATCACGAGACTAGCCTCGAGCGGCCGCCCCCTTCACCGAGGGCCTATTTCCCATGAT
Features (pLannotate 1.2.2; 32 found; start..end, strand, type, name):
    155..289     +  enhancer       CMV enhancer (fragment): human cytomegalovirus immediate early enhancer; contains an 18-bp deletion relative to the standard CMV enhancer
    290..493     +  promoter       CMV promoter: human cytomegalovirus (CMV) immediate early promoter
    657..989     +  CDS            CAPSD_BPGA (fragment): Experimental evidence at protein level: Swiss-Prot protein existence level 1. Acts as a translational repressor of viral replicase synthesis late in infection. This latter function is the result of capsid protein interaction with an RNA hairpin which contains the replicase ribosome-binding site. From Enterobacteria phage GA (Bacteriophage GA).
    990..1340    +  CDS            CAPSD_BPMS2 (fragment): Experimental evidence at protein level: Swiss-Prot protein existence level 1. Acts as a translational repressor of viral replicase synthesis late in infection. This latter function is the result of capsid protein interaction with an RNA hairpin which contains the replicase ribosome-binding site. From Escherichia phage MS2 (Bacteriophage MS2).
   1374..1919    +  CDS            SNAP-tag®: human O6-alkylguanine-DNA-alkyltransferase variant that forms covalent bonds with benzylguanine derivatives fast-reacting variant, optimized for mammalian expression
   1987..2104    +  misc_feature   cPPT/CTS: central polypurine tract and central termination sequence of HIV-1
   2153..2663    +  promoter       hPGK promoter: human phosphoglycerate kinase 1 promoter
   2684..3400    +  CDS            EGFP: EGFP is a basic (constitutively fluorescent) green fluorescent protein published in 1996, derived from Aequorea victoria. It is reported to be a rapidly-maturing weak dimer with moderate acid sensitivity.
   3535..3997    +  misc_feature   IRES: internal ribosome entry site (IRES) of the encephalomyocarditis virus (EMCV)
   4011..4408    +  CDS            BSD (fragment): blasticidin S deaminase; Aspergillus terreus BSD; confers resistance to blasticidin
   4402..4479    +  CDS            nef (fragment): NEF_HV1Z2 - Experimental evidence at protein level: Swiss-Prot protein existence level 1. Extracellular Nef protein targets CD4(+) T-lymphocytes for apoptosis by interacting with CXCR4 surface receptors. From Human immunodeficiency virus type 1 group M subtype D (isolate Z2/CDC-Z34) (HIV-1).
   4481..4714    +  LTR            3' LTR (ΔU3): self-inactivating 3' long terminal repeat (LTR) from HIV-1
   4786..4907    +  polyA_signal   SV40 poly(A) signal: SV40 polyadenylation signal
   4947..5082    +  rep_origin     SV40 ori: SV40 origin of replication
   5103..5121    -  promoter       T7 promoter: promoter for bacteriophage T7 RNA polymerase
   5129..5284    +  CDS            lacZα (fragment): LacZα fragment of β-galactosidase; lacZ fragment
   5289..5717    +  rep_origin     f1 ori (sequence partly withheld): f1 bacteriophage origin of replication; arrow indicates direction of (+) strand synthesis
   5770..5874    +  promoter       AmpR promoter: bla
   5875..6735    +  CDS            AmpR: β-lactamase; bla; confers resistance to ampicillin, carbenicillin, and related antibiotics
   6906..7494    +  rep_origin     ori: high-copy-number ColE1/pMB1/pBR322/pUC origin of replication
   7677..7769    +  CDS            lacI (fragment): lac repressor; lacI; The lac repressor binds to the lac operator to inhibit transcription in E. coli. This inhibition can be relieved by adding lactose or isopropyl-β-D-thiogalactopyranoside (IPTG).
   7782..7803    +  protein_bind   CAP binding site: CAP binding activates transcription in the presence of cAMP. E. coli catabolite activator protein
   7818..7848    +  promoter       lac promoter: promoter for the E. coli lac operon
   7856..7872    +  protein_bind   lac operator: The lac repressor binds to the lac operator to inhibit transcription in E. coli. This inhibition can be relieved by adding lactose or isopropyl-β-D-thiogalactopyranoside (IPTG). lac repressor encoded by lacI
   7917..7935    +  promoter       T3 promoter: promoter for bacteriophage T3 RNA polymerase
   7963..8189    +  promoter       RSV promoter: Rous sarcoma virus enhancer/promoter
   8190..8370    +  LTR            5' LTR (truncated): truncated 5' long terminal repeat (LTR) from HIV-1
   8417..8542    +  misc_feature   HIV-1 Ψ: packaging signal of human immunodeficiency virus type 1
   8526..8889    +  CDS            HIV-1 gag (fragment): gag protein from human immunodeficiency virus 1; gag
   9035..9268    +  misc_feature   RRE: The Rev response element (RRE) of HIV-1 allows for Rev-dependent mRNA export from the nucleus to the cytoplasm.
   9645..9745    +  CDS            Rev (fragment): human immunodeficiency virus 1 (HIV-1) Rev protein; rev; enhances nuclear export of unspliced and incompletely spliced viral mRNAs
   9795..164     +  promoter       U6 promoter (fragment) (across the origin): RNA polymerase III promoter for human U6 snRNA
