[The description below was written by a language model from this plasmid's Addgene catalogue record and pLannotate feature annotations shown in this document.]
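Description:
2xMyc-tdMCP-SNAP (tdMCP standard) is a 9.8 kb third-generation-style, self-inactivating lentiviral expression plasmid built on the pLJM1 backbone. It is propagated in E. coli through a high-copy ColE1/pUC origin with ampicillin resistance (AmpR), and also carries an f1 ori and an SV40 ori. The viral portion comprises an RSV promoter driving a truncated HIV-1 5' LTR, the Ψ packaging signal with a partial gag sequence, the RRE for Rev-dependent nuclear export of the genomic RNA, a cPPT/CTS element, and a ΔU3 3' LTR followed by an SV40 poly(A) signal. No WPRE is annotated, and only a fragment of a U6 promoter remains upstream of the first cassette.

Two expression cassettes sit between the LTRs. In the first, a CMV enhancer/promoter drives a synthetic fusion protein with two N-terminal Myc epitopes, a tandem-dimer MS2 coat protein (tdMCP) and a C-terminal SNAP-tag. The annotation software labels the first coat-protein copy as a phage GA capsid fragment and the second as MS2; this probably reflects sequence divergence between the two repeats rather than a different protein, though the record does not say so. MCP binds a specific RNA hairpin, and the SNAP-tag reacts covalently with benzylguanine derivatives. The Myc tags themselves are not annotated but are listed in the catalogue fields. In the second cassette, the human PGK promoter drives EGFP followed by an EMCV IRES and blasticidin S deaminase, so transduced mammalian cells can be identified by green fluorescence and selected with blasticidin from one bicistronic transcript.

According to the record, the encoded protein serves as a tdMCP-protein standard in LABEL-seq abundance assays, a multiplexed method for profiling intracellular proteins.
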