Addgene plasmid #226291: 2xMyc-tdMCP-SNAP (tdMCP standard)
Purpose: Lentiviral plasmid expressing a tdMCP-protein standard. Used in LABEL-seq abundance assays.
Depositing lab: Dustin Maly. Depositing organization: University of Washington. Publication: Multiplexed profiling of intracellular protein abundance, activity, interactions and druggability with LABEL-seq. Simon JJ, Fowler DM, Maly DJ. Nat Methods. 2024 Nov;21(11):2094-2106. doi: 10.1038/s41592-024-02456-7. Epub 2024 Oct 21. PubMed 39433876.
Backbone
  Vector backbone: pLJM1
  Total vector size (bp): 9814
  Vector type: Mammalian Expression, Lentiviral
  Selectable markers: Blasticidin
Growth in bacteria
  Bacterial resistance: Ampicillin, 100 μg/mL
  Growth temperature: 37°C
  Growth strain: NEB Stable
  Copy number: High Copy
Gene/Insert 1
  Gene/Insert name: 2xMyc-tdMCP-SNAPtag
  Species: Synthetic
  Tag / fusion protein: 2xMyc-tdMCP (N terminal on insert)
Gene/Insert 2
  Gene/Insert name: EGFP-IRES-BlastR
  Species: Synthetic
Terms and licenses: Academic/Nonprofit Terms; Industry Terms: Not Available to Industry
How to cite: 2xMyc-tdMCP-SNAP (tdMCP standard) was a gift from Dustin Maly (Addgene plasmid # 226291 ; http://n2t.net/addgene:226291 ; RRID:Addgene_226291)
